>Addgene plasmid #171912 | pStA0::SPLc17-RBSc123 | addgene full sequence | sequence record 354603 | Addgene NGS Result
AAAACGAAAGGCCCAGTCTTTCGACTGAGCCTTTCGTTTTATTTGATGCCCGAAAGGGCCTCGTGATACG
CCTATTTTTATAGGTTAATGTCATGATAATAATGGTTTCTTAGACGTCAGGTGGCACTTTTCGGGGAAAT
GTGCGCGGAACCCCTATTTGTTTATTTTTCTAAATACATTCAAATATGTATCCGCTCATGAGACAATAAC
CCTGATAAATGCTTCAATAATATTGAAAAAGGAAGAGTATGAGTATTCAACATTTCCGTGTCGCCCTTAT
TCCCTTTTTTGCGGCATTTTGCCTTCCTGTTTTTGCTCACCCAGAAACGCTGGTGAAAGTAAAAGATGCT
GAAGATCAGTTGGGTGCACGAGTGGGTTACATCGAACTGGATCTCAACAGCGGTAAGATCCTTGAGAGTT
TTCGCCCCGAAGAACGTTTTCCAATGATGAGCACTTTTAAAGTTCTGCTATGTGGCGCGGTATTATCCCG
TATTGACGCCGGGCAAGAGCAACTCGGTCGCCGCATACACTATTCTCAGAATGACTTGGTTGAGTACTCA
CCAGTCACAGAAAAGCATCTTACGGATGGCATGACAGTAAGAGAATTATGCAGTGCTGCCATAACCATGA
GTGATAACACTGCGGCCAACTTACTTCTGACAACGATCGGAGGACCGAAGGAGCTAACCGCTTTTTTGCA
CAACATGGGGGATCATGTAACTCGCCTTGATCGTTGGGAACCGGAGCTGAATGAAGCCATACCAAACGAC
GAGCGTGACACCACGATGCCTGTAGCAATGGCAACAACGTTGCGCAAACTATTAACTGGCGAACTACTTA
CTCTAGCTTCCCGGCAACAATTAATAGACTGGATGGAGGCGGATAAAGTTGCAGGACCACTTCTGCGCTC
GGCCCTTCCGGCTGGCTGGTTTATTGCTGATAAATCTGGAGCCGGTGAGCGTGGGTCCCGCGGTATCATT
GCAGCACTGGGGCCAGATGGTAAGCCCTCCCGTATCGTAGTTATCTACACGACGGGGAGTCAGGCAACTA
TGGATGAACGAAATAGACAGATCGCTGAGATAGGTGCCTCACTGATTAAGCATTGGTAACTGTCAGACCA
AGTTTACTCATATATACTTTAGATTGATTTAAAACTTCATTTTTAATTTAAAAGGATCTAGGTGAAGATC
CTTTTTGATAATCTCATGACCAAAATCCCTTAACGTGAGTTTTCGTTCCACTGAGCGTCAGACCCCGTAG
AAAAGATCAAAGGATCTTCTTGAGATCCTTTTTTTCTGCGCGTAATCTGCTGCTTGCAAACAAAAAAACC
ACCGCTACCAGCGGTGGTTTGTTTGCCGGATCAAGAGCTACCAACTCTTTTTCCGAAGGTAACTGGCTTC
AGCAGAGCGCAGATACCAAATACTGTTCTTCTAGTGTAGCCGTAGTTAGGCCACCACTTCAAGAACTCTG
TAGCACCGCCTACATACCTCGCTCTGCTAATCCTGTTACCAGTGGCTGCTGCCAGTGGCGATAAGTCGTG
TCTTACCGGGTTGGACTCAAGACGATAGTTACCGGATAAGGCGCAGCGGTCGGGCTGAACGGGGGGTTCG
TGCACACAGCCCAGCTTGGAGCGAACGACCTACACCGAACTGAGATACCTACAGCGTGAGCTATGAGAAA
GCGCCACGCTTCCCGAAGGGAGAAAGGCGGACAGGTATCCGGTAAGCGGCAGGGTCGGAACAGGAGAGCG
CACGAGGGAGCTTCCAGGGGGAAACGCCTGGTATCTTTATAGTCCTGTCGGGTTTCGCCACCTCTGACTT
GAGCGTCGATTTTTGTGATGCTCGTCAGGGGGGCGGAGCCTATGGAAAAACGCCAGCAACGCGGCCTTTT
TACGGTTCCTGGCCTTTTGCTGGCCTTTTGCTCACATGTTCTTTCCTGCGTTATCCCCTGATTCTGTGGA
TAACCGTATTACCGCCTTTGAGTGAGCTGATACCGCTCGCCGCAGCCGAACGACCGAGCGCCTTGGACTC
CTGTTGATAGATCCAGTAATGACCTCAGAACTCCATCTGGATTTGTTCAGAACGCTCGGTTGCCGCCGGG
CGTTTTTTATTGGTGAGAATCCAGTGTGGCTCTTCACAGCCCCTAAGCTTTGACACGCAGAGAACACAAC
CCTATAATGATTCGTGTGTAGGTCCCACCAAAGGAGGTCTGTAATGTGAAGAGCGTAAGACCTCTAGGGC
GGCGGATTTGTCCTACTCAGGAGAGCGTTCACCGACAAACAACAGAT
Features (pLannotate 1.2.2; 5 found; start..end, strand, type, name):
    144..248     +  promoter       AmpR promoter: bla
    249..1109    +  CDS            AmpR: β-lactamase; bla; confers resistance to ampicillin, carbenicillin, and related antibiotics
   1280..1868    +  rep_origin     ori: high-copy-number ColE1/pMB1/pBR322/pUC origin of replication
   2026..2120    +  terminator     lambda t0 terminator: transcription terminator from phage lambda
   2246..45      -  terminator     rrnB T1 terminator (across the origin): Escherichia coli rrnB; transcription terminator T1 from the E. coli rrnB gene
