[The description below was written by a language model from this plasmid's Addgene catalogue record and pLannotate feature annotations shown in this document.]
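Description:
pStA0::SPLc17-RBSc123 is a small (about 2.3 kb) synthetic biology part-storage plasmid built on the pStA0 backbone and maintained in E. coli. It replicates from a high-copy ColE1/pUC-type origin and is selected with ampicillin through a β-lactamase (bla) gene driven by its own AmpR promoter. These two elements account for most of the plasmid, so the backbone is essentially a minimal carrier for a short DNA part.

The payload is a synthetic regulatory unit that combines a promoter designated SPLc17 with a ribosome binding site designated RBSc123. The automated annotation does not detect this insert as a feature, which is expected for short, non-standard synthetic sequences. The exact position, length and strength of the promoter and RBS are therefore not given in the record. The annotation does show two transcription terminators, lambda t0 and rrnB T1, the latter spanning the sequence numbering origin. They lie in the region outside the resistance marker and replication origin, where the insert presumably sits. Terminators placed like this typically insulate a cloned part from read-through transcription into or out of the backbone. No coding sequence or reporter is annotated downstream of the promoter–RBS pair, so the plasmid appears to hold the expression-control element alone rather than a complete expression cassette.

The associated publication describes a combinatorial assembly platform for engineering genetically stable metabolic pathways in cyanobacteria. The part names suggest that this plasmid is one member of a set of promoter and RBS variants used as building blocks to vary gene expression levels in assembled pathways. The cloning method is not recorded.
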