Addgene plasmid #171912: pStA0::SPLc17-RBSc123
Purpose: Promoter SPLc17 and RBSc123 in pStA0
Depositing lab: John Heap. Depositing organization: Imperial College London. Publication: Combinatorial assembly platform enabling engineering of genetically stable metabolic pathways in cyanobacteria. Taylor GM, Hitchcock A, Heap JT. Nucleic Acids Res. 2021 Dec 2;49(21):e123. doi: 10.1093/nar/gkab791. PubMed 34554258.
Backbone
  Vector backbone: pStA0
  Vector type: Synthetic Biology
Growth in bacteria
  Bacterial resistance: Ampicillin, 100 μg/mL
  Growth temperature: 37°C
  Growth strain: DH5alpha
  Copy number: High Copy
Gene/Insert
  Gene/Insert name: Promoter SPLc17 and RBSc123
  Species: Synthetic
  Mutation: N/A
  Cloning method: Unknown
Terms and licenses: Academic/Nonprofit Terms; Industry Terms: Not Available to Industry
Depositor comments: Please visit https://www.biorxiv.org/content/10.1101/2020.03.11.983833v1 for bioRxiv preprint.
How to cite: pStA0::SPLc17-RBSc123 was a gift from John Heap (Addgene plasmid # 171912 ; http://n2t.net/addgene:171912 ; RRID:Addgene_171912)
